Addgene plasmid #134763: pQXCINeo-LOXL2-BC
Purpose: a retroviral vector to express lysyl oxidaseL2
Depositing lab: Philippe Clezardin & Martine Croset. Depositing organization: INSERM U1033, Physiopathologie, Diagnostic et Traitements des Maladies Osseuses.
Backbone
  Vector backbone: pQCXIN
  Backbone manufacturer: Clontech
  Vector type: Mammalian Expression, Retroviral
  Selectable markers: Neomycin (select with G418)
Growth in bacteria
  Bacterial resistance: Ampicillin, 100 μg/mL
  Growth temperature: 37°C
  Growth strain: NEB Stable
  Copy number: High Copy
Gene/Insert
  Gene/Insert name: LOXL2
  Insert size (bp): 2325
  Entrez Gene: LOXL2 (a.k.a. LOR, LOR2, WS9-14)
  Promoter: CMV
  Cloning method: Restriction Enzyme; 5′ cloning site BamHI (not destroyed); 3′ cloning site EcoRI (not destroyed)
  Sequencing primers: 5′ ACGCCATCCACGCTGTTTTGACCT; 3′ AAGCGGCTTCGGCCAGTAACGTTA
Resource information
  A portion of this plasmid was derived from a plasmid made by: cDNA from cancer cell line
Terms and licenses: Academic/Nonprofit Terms; Industry Terms: Not Available to Industry
Depositor comments: 5prime cloning site, 5'-CTTAATTAACggATCCAAgACAgggATggAgAggCCT-3';3' prime cloning site 5'-ggggggggCggAATTCACgCAggCTTCTTTACTgCgg-3' 1 unique BamH1 and EcoR1 site inside the insert
How to cite: pQXCINeo-LOXL2-BC was a gift from Philippe Clezardin & Martine Croset (Addgene plasmid # 134763 ; http://n2t.net/addgene:134763 ; RRID:Addgene_134763)
