[The description below was written by a language model from this plasmid's Addgene catalogue record and pLannotate feature annotations shown in this document.]
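Description:
pQXCINeo-LOXL2-BC is a self-inactivating gammaretroviral expression vector built on the Clontech pQCXIN backbone and carrying human lysyl oxidase-like 2 (LOXL2). It is propagated in E. coli as a high-copy plasmid through a ColE1/pUC-type origin with ampicillin selection (AmpR driven by its own bla promoter). The roughly 9.7 kb sequence also contains short pBR322-derived remnants (rop and bom fragments) and an SV40 enhancer/early promoter in the backbone outside the proviral region.

The viral portion opens with a hybrid 5′ LTR in which a CMV enhancer/promoter is fused to a truncated murine sarcoma virus LTR, which drives high-level production of genomic RNA in packaging cells. A packaging signal and a truncated gag segment lacking its start codon follow and support encapsidation. Because the 3′ LTR has a U3 deletion, reverse transcription copies this defect to both ends of the integrated provirus and silences LTR promoter activity. Expression in target cells therefore depends on the internal CMV immediate-early enhancer/promoter.

That promoter transcribes a bicistronic message. The LOXL2 coding sequence, about 2.3 kb, was cloned between BamHI and EcoRI sites from cDNA of a cancer cell line. It is followed by an EMCV IRES and the neomycin phosphotransferase gene, so G418 resistance is linked to the same transcript as LOXL2. No epitope tag or reporter is annotated. LOXL2 encodes an enzyme that oxidatively deaminates lysine residues on target proteins, including trimethylated H3K4. The vector is intended for producing retrovirus to generate mammalian cells stably overexpressing this enzyme. The record does not explain the "BC" suffix in the name.
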