Features (pLannotate 1.2.2; 21 found; start..end, strand, type, name):
      2..381     +  enhancer       CMV enhancer: human cytomegalovirus immediate early enhancer
    382..585     +  promoter       CMV promoter: human cytomegalovirus (CMV) immediate early promoter
    586..761     +  LTR            5' LTR (truncated): truncated long terminal repeat from Moloney murine sarcoma virus
    883..1157    +  misc_feature   MESV Ψ (fragment): packaging signal of murine embryonic stem cell virus
   1224..1640    +  CDS            gag (truncated): truncated Moloney murine leukemia virus (MMLV) gag gene lacking the start codon
   1677..1980    +  enhancer       CMV enhancer: human cytomegalovirus immediate early enhancer
   1981..2184    +  promoter       CMV promoter: human cytomegalovirus (CMV) immediate early promoter
   2366..4687    +  CDS            LOXL2: LOXL2_HUMAN - Experimental evidence at protein level: Swiss-Prot protein existence level 1. Mediates the post-translational oxidative deamination of lysine residues on target proteins leading to the formation of deaminated lysine (allysine) (PubMed:27735137). Acts as a transcription corepressor and specifically mediates deamination of trimethylated 'Lys-4' of histone H3 (H3K4me3), a specific tag for epigenetic transcriptional activation (PubMed:27735137). Shows no activity against histone H3 when it is trimethylated on 'Lys-9' (H3K9me3) or 'Lys-27' (H3K27me3) or when 'Lys-4' is monomethylated
   4797..5259    +  misc_feature   IRES: internal ribosome entry site (IRES) of the encephalomyocarditis virus (EMCV)
   5278..6067    +  CDS            NeoR/KanR (fragment): aminoglycoside phosphotransferase from Tn5; aph(3')-II (or nptII); confers resistance to neomycin, kanamycin, and G418 (Geneticin®)
   6074..6142    +  CDS            ble (fragment): BLE_KLEPN - Experimental evidence at protein level: Swiss-Prot protein existence level 1. Binding protein with a strong affinity to the bleomycin family of antibiotics. Binds to CL990; an antimitotic-antibiotic compound. From Klebsiella pneumoniae.
   6238..6309    +  CDS            Mos (fragment): MOS_MOUSE - Experimental evidence at transcript level: Swiss-Prot protein existence level 2. From Mus musculus (Mouse).
   6342..6442    +  CDS            env (fragment): murine leukemia virus gPr80 envelope polyprotein precursor; env; proteolytically cleaved into gp70SU and p15TM subunits
   6484..6909    +  LTR            3' LTR (ΔU3): self-inactivating 3' long terminal repeat (LTR) from Moloney murine leukemia virus
   6978..7018    +  CDS            rop (fragment): Rop protein, which maintains plasmids at low copy number; rop
   7120..7158    +  misc_feature   bom (fragment): basis of mobility region from pBR322
   7175..7504    +  promoter       SV40 promoter: SV40 enhancer and early promoter
   7510..7611    +  misc_feature   bom (fragment): basis of mobility region from pBR322
   7797..8385    -  rep_origin     ori: high-copy-number ColE1/pMB1/pBR322/pUC origin of replication
   8556..9416    -  CDS            AmpR: β-lactamase; bla; confers resistance to ampicillin, carbenicillin, and related antibiotics
   9417..9521    -  promoter       AmpR promoter: bla
>Addgene plasmid #134763 | pQXCINeo-LOXL2-BC | addgene full sequence | sequence record 264351 | Addgene NGS Result
TGACATTGATTATTGACTAGTTATTAATAGTAATCAATTACGGGGTCATTAGTTCATAGCCCATATATGG
AGTTCCGCGTTACATAACTTACGGTAAATGGCCCGCCTGGCTGACCGCCCAACGACCCCCGCCCATTGAC
GTCAATAATGACGTATGTTCCCATAGTAACGCCAATAGGGACTTTCCATTGACGTCAATGGGTGGAGTAT
TTACGGTAAACTGCCCACTTGGCAGTACATCAAGTGTATCATATGCCAAGTACGCCCCCTATTGACGTCA
ATGACGGTAAATGGCCCGCCTGGCATTATGCCCAGTACATGACCTTATGGGACTTTCCTACTTGGCAGTA
CATCTACGTATTAGTCATCGCTATTACCATGGTGATGCGGTTTTGGCAGTACATCAATGGGCGTGGATAG
CGGTTTGACTCACGGGGATTTCCAAGTCTCCACCCCATTGACGTCAATGGGAGTTTGTTTTGGCACCAAA
ATCAACGGGACTTTCCAAAATGTCGTAACAACTCCGCCCCATTGACGCAAATGGGCGGTAGGCGTGTACG
GTGGGAGGTCTATATAAGCAGAGCTCAATAAAAGAGCCCACAACCCCTCACTCGGCGCGCCAGTCTTCCG
ATAGACTGCGTCGCCCGGGTACCCGTATTCCCAATAAAGCCTCTTGCTGTTTGCATCCGAATCGTGGTCT
CGCTGTTCCTTGGGAGGGTCTCCTCTGAGTGATTGACTACCCACGACGGGGGTCTTTCATTTGGGGGCTC
GTCCGGGATTTGGAGACCCCTGCCCAGGGACCACCGACCCACCACCGGGAGGTAAGCTGGCCAGCAACTT
ATCTGTGTCTGTCCGATTGTCTAGTGTCTATGTTTGATGTTATGCGCCTGCGTCTGTACTAGTTAGCTAA
CTAGCTCTGTATCTGGCGGACCCGTGGTGGAACTGACGAGTTCTGAACACCCGGCCGCAACCCTGGGAGA
CGTCCCAGGGACTTTGGGGGCCGTTTTTGTGGCCCGACCTGAGGAAGGGAGTCGATGTGGAATCCGACCC
CGTCAGGATATGTGGTTCTGGTAGGAGACGAGAACCTAAAACAGTTCCCGCCTCCGTCTGAATTTTTGCT
TTCGGTTTGGAACCGAAGCCGCGCGTCTTGTCTGCTGCAGCGCTGCAGCATCGTTCTGTGTTGTCTCTGT
CTGACTGTGTTTCTGTATTTGTCTGAAAATTAGGGCCAGACTGTTACCACTCCCTTAAGTTTGACCTTAG
GTCACTGGAAAGATGTCGAGCGGATCGCTCACAACCAGTCGGTAGATGTCAAGAAGAGACGTTGGGTTAC
CTTCTGCTCTGCAGAATGGCCAACCTTTAACGTCGGATGGCCGCGAGACGGCACCTTTAACCGAGACCTC
ATCACCCAGGTTAAGATCAAGGTCTTTTCACCTGGCCCGCATGGACACCCAGACCAGGTCCCCTACATCG
TGACCTGGGAAGCCTTGGCTTTTGACCCCCCTCCCTGGGTCAAGCCCTTTGTACACCCTAAGCCTCCGCC
TCCTCTTCCTCCATCCGCCCCGTCTCTCCCCCTTGAACCTCCTCGTTCGACCCCGCCTCGATCCTCCCTT
TATCCAGCCCTCACTCCTTCTCTAGGCGCCGGAATTGAAGATCTGGGGGATCGATCCTCTAGAGTCCGTT
ACATAACTTACGGTAAATGGCCCGCCTGGCTGACCGCCCAACGACCCCCGCCCATTGACGTCAATAATGA
CGTATGTTCCCATAGTAACGCCAATAGGGACTTTCCATTGACGTCAATGGGTGGAGTATTTACGGTAAAC
TGCCCACTTGGCAGTACATCAAGTGTATCATATGCCAAGTACGCCCCCTATTGACGTCAATGACGGTAAA
TGGCCCGCCTGGCATTATGCCCAGTACATGACCTTATGGGACTTTCCTACTTGGCAGTACATCTACGTAT
TAGTCATCGCTATTACCATGGTGATGCGGTTTTGGCAGTACATCAATGGGCGTGGATAGCGGTTTGACTC
ACGGGGATTTCCAAGTCTCCACCCCATTGACGTCAATGGGAGTTTGTTTTGGCACCAAAATCAACGGGAC
TTTCCAAAATGTCGTAACAACTCCGCCCCATTGACGCAAATGGGCGGTAGGCGTGTACGGTGGGAGGTCT
ATATAAGCAGAGCTCGTTTAGTGAACCGTCAGATCGCCTGGAGACGCCATCCACGCTGTTTTGACCTCCA
TAGAAGACACCGGGACCGATCCAGCCTCCGCGGCCGGGAACGGTGCATTGGAACGGACCTGCAGGAATTG
ATCCGCGGCCGCACCGGTAGGCCTCGTACGCTTAATTAACGGATCCAAGACAGGGATGGAGAGGCCTCTG
TGCTCCCACCTCTGCAGCTGCCTGGCTATGCTGGCCCTCCTGTCCCCCCTGAGCCTGGCACAGTATGACA
GCTGGCCCCATTACCCCGAGTACTTCCAGCAACCGGCTCCTGAGTATCACCAGCCCCAGGCCCCCGCCAA
CGTGGCCAAGATTCAGCTGCGCCTGGCTGGGCAGAAGAGGAAGCACAGCGAGGGCCGGGTGGAGGTGTAC
TATGATGGCCAGTGGGGCACCGTGTGCGATGACGACTTCTCCATCCACGCTGCCCACGTCGTCTGCCGGG
AGCTGGGCTACGTGGAGGCCAAGTCCTGGACTGCCAGCTCCTCCTACGGCAAGGGAGAAGGGCCCATCTG
GTTAGACAATCTCCACTGTACTGGCAACGAGGCGACCCTTGCAGCATGCACCTCCAATGGCTGGGGCGTC
ACTGACTGCAAGCACACGGAGGATGTCGGTGTGGTGTGCAGCGACAAAAGGATTCCTGGGTTCAAATTTG
ACAATTCGTTGATCAACCAGATAGAGAACCTGAATATCCAGGTGGAGGACATTCGGATTCGAGCCATCCT
CTCAACCTACCGCAAGCGCACCCCAGTGATGGAGGGCTACGTGGAGGTGAAGGAGGGCAAGACCTGGAAG
CAGATCTGTGACAAGCACTGGACGGCCAAGAATTCCCGCGTGGTCTGCGGCATGTTTGGCTTCCCTGGGG
AGAGGACATACAATACCAAAGTGTACAAAATGTTTGCCTCACGGAGGAAGCAGCGCTACTGGCCATTCTC
CATGGACTGCACCGGCACAGAGGCCCACATCTCCAGCTGCAAGCTGGGCCCCCAGGTGTCACTGGACCCC
ATGAAGAATGTCACCTGCGAGAATGGGCTACCGGCCGTGGTGAGTTGTGTGCCTGGGCAGGTCTTCAGCC
CTGACGGACCCTCGAGATTCCGGAAAGCGTACAAGCCAGAGCAACCCCTGGTGCGACTGAGAGGCGGTGC
CTACATCGGGGAGGGCCGCGTGGAGGTGCTCAAAAATGGAGAGTGGGGGACCGTCTGCGACGACAAGTGG
GACCTGGTGTCGGCCAGTGTGGTCTGCAGAGAGCTGGGCTTTGGGAGTGCCAAAGAGGCAGTCACTGGCT
CCCGACTGGGGCAAGGGATCGGACCCATCCACCTCAACGAGATCCAGTGCACAGGCAATGAGAAGTCCAT
TATAGACTGCAAGTTCAATGCCGAGTCTCAGGGCTGCAACCACGAGGAGGATGCTGGTGTGAGATGCAAC
ACCCCTGCCATGGGCTTGCAGAAGAAGCTGCGCCTGAACGGCGGCCGCAATCCCTACGAGGGCCGAGTGG
AGGTGCTGGTGGAGAGAAACGGGTCCCTTGTGTGGGGGATGGTGTGTGGCCAAAACTGGGGCATCGTGGA
GGCCATGGTGGTCTGCCGCCAGCTGGGCCTGGGATTCGCCAGCAACGCCTTCCAGGAGACCTGGTATTGG
CACGGAGATGTCAACAGCAACAAAGTGGTCATGAGTGGAGTGAAGTGCTCGGGAACGGAGCTGTCCCTGG
CGCACTGCCGCCACGACGGGGAGGACGTGGCCTGCCCCCAGGGCGGAGTGCAGTACGGGGCCGGAGTTGC
CTGCTCAGAAACCGCCCCTGACCTGGTCCTCAATGCGGAGATGGTGCAGCAGACCACCTACCTGGAGGAC
CGGCCCATGTTCCTGCTGCAGTGTGCCATGGAGGAGAACTGCCTCTCGGCCTCAGCCGCGCAGACCGACC
CCACCACGGGCTACCGCCGGCTCCTGCGCTTCTCCTCCCAGATCCACAACAATGGCCAGTCCGACTTCCG
GCCCAAGAACGGCCGCCACGCGTGGATCTGGCACGACTGTCACAGGCACTACCACAGCATGGAGGTGTTC
ACCCACTATGACCTGCTGAACCTCAATGGCACCAAGGTGGCAGAGGGCCACAAGGCCAGCTTCTGCTTGG
AGGACACAGAATGTGAAGGAGACATCCAGAAGAATTACGAGTGTGCCAACTTCGGCGATCAGGGCATCAC
CATGGGCTGCTGGGACATGTACCGCCATGACATCGACTGCCAGTGGGTTGACATCACTGACGTGCCCCCT
GGAGACTACCTGTTCCAGGTTGTTATTAACCCCAACTTCGAGGTTGCAGAATCCGATTACTCCAACAACA
TCATGAAATGCAGGAGCCGCTATGACGGCCACCGCATCTGGATGTACAACTGCCACATAGGTGGTTCCTT
CAGCGAAGAGACGGAAAAAAAGTTTGAGCACTTCAGCGGGCTCTTAAACAACCAGCTGTCCCCGCAGTAA
AGAAGCCCCCCCCCCCTAACGTTACTGGCCGAAGCCGCTTGGAATAAGGCCGGTGTGCGTTTGTCTATAT
GTTATTTTCCACCATATTGCCGTCTTTTGGCAATGTGAGGGCCCGGAAACCTGGCCCTGTCTTCTTGACG
AGCATTCCTAGGGGTCTTTCCCCTCTCGCCAAAGGAATGCAAGGTCTGTTGAATGTCGTGAAGGAAGCAG
TTCCTCTGGAAGCTTCTTGAAGACAAACAACGTCTGTAGCGACCCTTTGCAGGCAGCGGAACCCCCCACC
TGGCGACAGGTGCCTCTGCGGCCAAAAGCCACGTGTATAAGATACACCTGCAAAGGCGGCACAACCCCAG
TGCCACGTTGTGAGTTGGATAGTTGTGGAAAGAGTCAAATGGCTCTCCTCAAGCGTATTCAACAAGGGGC
TGAAGGATGCCCAGAAGGTACCCCATTGTATGGGATCTGATCTGGGGCCTCGGTGCACATGCTTTACATG
TGTTTAGTCGAGGTTAAAAAAACGTCTAGGCCCCCCGAACCACGGGGACGTGGTTTTCCTTTGAAAAACA
CGATGATAAGCTTGCCACAACCATGGCTGAACAAGATGGATTGCACGCAGGTTCTCCGGCCGCTTGGGTG
GAGAGGCTATTCGGCTATGACTGGGCACAACAGACAATCGGCTGCTCTGATGCCGCCGTGTTCCGGCTGT
CAGCGCAGGGGCGCCCGGTTCTTTTTGTCAAGACCGACCTGTCCGGTGCCCTGAATGAACTGCAGGACGA
GGCAGCGCGGCTATCGTGGCTGGCCACGACGGGCGTTCCTTGCGCAGCTGTGCTCGACGTTGTCACTGAA
GCGGGAAGGGACTGGCTGCTATTGGGCGAAGTGCCGGGGCAGGATCTCCTGTCATCTCACCTTGCTCCTG
CCGAGAAAGTATCCATCATGGCTGATGCAATGCGGCGGCTGCATACGCTTGATCCGGCTACCTGCCCATT
CGACCACCAAGCGAAACATCGCATCGAGCGAGCACGTACTCGGATGGAAGCCGGTCTTGTCGATCAGGAT
GATCTGGACGAAGAGCATCAGGGGCTCGCGCCAGCCGAACTGTTCGCCAGGCTCAAGGCGCGCATGCCCG
ACGGCGAGGATCTCGTCGTGACCCATGGCGATGCCTGCTTGCCGAATATCATGGTGGAAAATGGCCGCTT
TTCTGGATTCATCGACTGTGGCCGGCTGGGTGTGGCGGACCGCTATCAGGACATAGCGTTGGCTACCCGT
GATATTGCTGAAGAGCTTGGCGGCGAATGGGCTGACCGCTTCCTCGTGCTTTACGGTATCGCCGCTCCCG
ATTCGCAGCGCATCGCCTTCTATCGCCTTCTTGACGAGTTCTTCTGAGCGGGATCGGCTAGAGTCGACCC
GGACGGGACGCTCCTGCGCCTGATACAGAACGAATTGCTTGCAGGCATCTCATGAGTGTGTCTTCCCGTT
TTCCGCCTGAGGTCACTGCGTGGATGGAGCGCTGGCGCCTGCTGCGCGACGGCGAGCTGCTCACCACCCA
CTCGAGGGCTGCAGCGCTGCAGAGGCCGAGTGCAGAACTGCTCCAAAGGGACCTCAAGGCTTTCCGAGGG
ACACTAGGCTGACTCCATCGAGCCAGTGTAGAGATAAGCTTATCGATTAGTCCAATTTGTTAAAGACAGG
ATATCAGTGGTCCAGGCTCTAGTTTTGACTCAACAATATCACCAGCTGAAGCCTATAGAGTACGAGCCAT
AGATAAAATAAAAGATTTTATTTAGTCTCCAGAAAAAGGGGGGAATGAAAGACCCCACCTGTAGGTTTGG
CAAGCTAGCTTAAGTAACGCCATTTTGCAAGGCATGGAAAAATACATAACTGAGAATAGAGAAGTTCAGA
TCAAGGTCAGGAACAGATGGAACAGGGTCGACCCTAGAGAACCATCAGATGTTTCCAGGGTGCCCCAAGG
ACCTGAAATGACCCTGTGCCTTATTTGAACTAACCAATCAGTTCGCTTCTCGCTTCTGTTCGCGCGCTTC
TGCTCCCCGAGCTCAATAAAAGAGCCCACAACCCCTCACTCGGGGCGCCAGTCCTCCGATTGACTGAGTC
GCCCGGGTACCCGTGTATCCAATAAACCCTCTTGCAGTTGCATCCGACTTGTGGTCTCGCTGTTCCTTGG
GAGGGTCTCCTCTGAGTGATTGACTACCCGTCAGCGGGGGTCTTTCATTTGGGGGCTCGTCCGGGATCGG
GAGACCCCTGCCCAGGGACCACCGACCCACCACCGGGAGGTAAGCTGGCTGCCTCGCGCGTTTCGGTGAT
GACGGTGAAAACCTCTGACACATGCAGCTCCCGGAGACGGTCACAGCTTGTCTGTAAGCGGATGCCGGGA
GCAGACAAGCCCGTCAGGGCGCGTCAGCGGGTGTTGGCGGGTGTCGGGGCGCAGCCATGACCCAGTCACG
TAGCGATAGCGGAGTGTAGATCCGGCTGTGGAATGTGTGTCAGTTAGGGTGTGGAAAGTCCCCAGGCTCC
CCAGCAGGCAGAAGTATGCAAAGCATGCATCTCAATTAGTCAGCAACCAGGTGTGGAAAGTCCCCAGGCT
CCCCAGCAGGCAGAAGTATGCAAAGCATGCATCTCAATTAGTCAGCAACCATAGTCCCGCCCCTAACTCC
GCCCATCCCGCCCCTAACTCCGCCCAGTTCCGCCCATTCTCCGCCCCATGGCTGACTAATTTTTTTTATT
TATGCAGAGGCCGAGGCCGCCTCGGCCTCTGAGCTATTCCAGAAGTAGTGAGGAGGCTTTTTTGGAGGCC
TAGGCTTTTGCAAAAAGCTTACTGGCTTAACTATGCGGCATCAGAGCAGATTGTACTGAGAGTGCACCAT
ATGCGGTGTGAAATACCGCACAGATGCGTAAGGAGAAAATACCGCATCAGGCGCTCTTCCGCTTCCTCGC
TCACTGACTCGCTGCGCTCGGTCGTTCGGCTGCGGCGAGCGGTATCAGCTCACTCAAAGGCGGTAATACG
GTTATCCACAGAATCAGGGGATAACGCAGGAAAGAACATGTGAGCAAAAGGCCAGCAAAAGGCCAGGAAC
CGTAAAAAGGCCGCGTTGCTGGCGTTTTTCCATAGGCTCCGCCCCCCTGACGAGCATCACAAAAATCGAC
GCTCAAGTCAGAGGTGGCGAAACCCGACAGGACTATAAAGATACCAGGCGTTTCCCCCTGGAAGCTCCCT
CGTGCGCTCTCCTGTTCCGACCCTGCCGCTTACCGGATACCTGTCCGCCTTTCTCCCTTCGGGAAGCGTG
GCGCTTTCTCATAGCTCACGCTGTAGGTATCTCAGTTCGGTGTAGGTCGTTCGCTCCAAGCTGGGCTGTG
TGCACGAACCCCCCGTTCAGCCCGACCGCTGCGCCTTATCCGGTAACTATCGTCTTGAGTCCAACCCGGT
AAGACACGACTTATCGCCACTGGCAGCAGCCACTGGTAACAGGATTAGCAGAGCGAGGTATGTAGGCGGT
GCTACAGAGTTCTTGAAGTGGTGGCCTAACTACGGCTACACTAGAAGGACAGTATTTGGTATCTGCGCTC
TGCTGAAGCCAGTTACCTTCGGAAAAAGAGTTGGTAGCTCTTGATCCGGCAAACAAACCACCGCTGGTAG
CGGTGGTTTTTTTGTTTGCAAGCAGCAGATTACGCGCAGAAAAAAAGGATCTCAAGAAGATCCTTTGATC
TTTTCTACGGGGTCTGACGCTCAGTGGAACGAAAACTCACGTTAAGGGATTTTGGTCATGAGATTATCAA
AAAGGATCTTCACCTAGATCCTTTTAAATTAAAAATGAAGTTTTAAATCAATCTAAAGTATATATGAGTA
AACTTGGTCTGACAGTTACCAATGCTTAATCAGTGAGGCACCTATCTCAGCGATCTGTCTATTTCGTTCA
TCCATAGTTGCCTGACTCCCCGTCGTGTAGATAACTACGATACGGGAGGGCTTACCATCTGGCCCCAGTG
CTGCAATGATACCGCGAGACCCACGCTCACCGGCTCCAGATTTATCAGCAATAAACCAGCCAGCCGGAAG
GGCCGAGCGCAGAAGTGGTCCTGCAACTTTATCCGCCTCCATCCAGTCTATTAATTGTTGCCGGGAAGCT
AGAGTAAGTAGTTCGCCAGTTAATAGTTTGCGCAACGTTGTTGCCATTGCTGCAGGCATCGTGGTGTCAC
GCTCGTCGTTTGGTATGGCTTCATTCAGCTCCGGTTCCCAACGATCAAGGCGAGTTACATGATCCCCCAT
GTTGTGCAAAAAAGCGGTTAGCTCCTTCGGTCCTCCGATCGTTGTCAGAAGTAAGTTGGCCGCAGTGTTA
TCACTCATGGTTATGGCAGCACTGCATAATTCTCTTACTGTCATGCCATCCGTAAGATGCTTTTCTGTGA
CTGGTGAGTACTCAACCAAGTCATTCTGAGAATAGTGTATGCGGCGACCGAGTTGCTCTTGCCCGGCGTC
AACACGGGATAATACCGCGCCACATAGCAGAACTTTAAAAGTGCTCATCATTGGAAAACGTTCTTCGGGG
CGAAAACTCTCAAGGATCTTACCGCTGTTGAGATCCAGTTCGATGTAACCCACTCGTGCACCCAACTGAT
CTTCAGCATCTTTTACTTTCACCAGCGTTTCTGGGTGAGCAAAAACAGGAAGGCAAAATGCCGCAAAAAA
GGGAATAAGGGCGACACGGAAATGTTGAATACTCATACTCTTCCTTTTTCAATATTATTGAAGCATTTAT
CAGGGTTATTGTCTCATGAGCGGATACATATTTGAATGTATTTAGAAAAATAAACAAATAGGGGTTCCGC
GCACATTTCCCCGAAAAGTGCCACCTGACGTCTAAGAAACCATTATTATCATGACATTAACCTATAAAAA
TAGGCGTATCACGAGGCCCTTTCGTCTTCAAGAATTAGCTTGGCCATTGCATACGTTGTATCCATATCAT
AATATGTACATTTATATTGGCTCATGTCCAACATTACCGCCATGT
